Addgene plasmid #61399: pmCherry_C1 I3(resist)
Purpose: Expresses mCherry tagged Inhibitor-3 resistant to I3 S2 siRNA in mammalian cells
Depositing lab: Hemmo Meyer. Depositing organization: Universitaet Duisburg-Essen. Publication: Inhibitor-3 ensures bipolar mitotic spindle attachment by limiting association of SDS22 with kinetochore-bound protein phosphatase-1. Eiteneuer A, Seiler J, Weith M, Beullens M, Lesage B, Krenn V, Musacchio A, Bollen M, Meyer H. EMBO J. 2014 Oct 8. pii: e201489054. 10.15252/embj.201489054 PubMed 25298395.
Backbone
  Vector backbone: pEGFP_C1
  Backbone manufacturer: Clontech
  Backbone size w/o insert (bp): 4700
  Total vector size (bp): 5100
  Modifications to backbone: GFP was exchanged by mCherry via restriction digest with AgeI and EcoRI
  Vector type: Mammalian Expression
  Selectable markers: Neomycin (select with G418)
Growth in bacteria
  Bacterial resistance: Kanamycin, 50 μg/mL
  Growth temperature: 37°C
  Growth strain: DH5alpha
  Copy number: High Copy
Gene/Insert
  Gene/Insert name: Inhibitor-3 (alt name: PPP1R11)
  Species: H. sapiens (human)
  Mutation: silent mutations of bases C183T T192C T189C
  Entrez Gene: PPP1R11 (a.k.a. CFAP255, HCG-V, HCGV, IPP3, TCTE5, TCTEX5)
  Promoter: CMV
  Tag / fusion protein: mCherry (N terminal on backbone)
  Cloning method: Restriction Enzyme; 5′ cloning site EcoRI (unknown if destroyed); 3′ cloning site BamHI (unknown if destroyed)
  Sequencing primers: 5′ CMV-F; 3′ pEGFP-RP
Terms and licenses: Academic/Nonprofit Terms; Industry Terms: Not Available to Industry
Depositor comments: resistant against siRNA oligomer I3 S2 (CUGCUGTAUUUAUGAGAAA)
How to cite: pmCherry_C1 I3(resist) was a gift from Hemmo Meyer (Addgene plasmid # 61399 ; http://n2t.net/addgene:61399 ; RRID:Addgene_61399)
