[The description below was written by a language model from this plasmid's Addgene catalogue record.]
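Description:
pmCherry_C1 I3(resist) is a mammalian expression plasmid of about 5.1 kb built on the Clontech pEGFP-C1 backbone, in which the GFP coding region was replaced by mCherry using AgeI and EcoRI. It is maintained as a high-copy plasmid in E. coli under kanamycin selection. The same backbone provides a neomycin resistance marker, so transfected mammalian cells can be selected with G418. No feature table accompanies the record, so elements such as the origin of replication and polyadenylation signals are not individually documented here.

The insert is human Inhibitor-3 (PPP1R11), a regulatory subunit of protein phosphatase-1, cloned between the EcoRI and BamHI sites downstream of mCherry. The CMV promoter therefore drives a fusion protein carrying the red fluorescent tag at its N terminus. The coding sequence carries three silent base substitutions (C183T, T189C and T192C) that leave the protein sequence unchanged but disrupt the target site of a specific siRNA, designated I3 S2, making the transcript resistant to knockdown by that oligomer.

This design suits rescue experiments. Endogenous Inhibitor-3 can be depleted with the siRNA while the tagged, resistant version is expressed from the plasmid, which tests whether observed phenotypes are specific to loss of the protein. The mCherry tag also allows transfected cells to be identified and the fusion protein's localisation to be followed by fluorescence microscopy. The associated publication concerns the role of Inhibitor-3 in bipolar mitotic spindle attachment, through limiting association of SDS22 with kinetochore-bound protein phosphatase-1.
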