>Addgene plasmid #61399 | pmCherry_C1 I3(resist) | addgene partial sequence | sequence record 102103 | mCherry-F 5'-ccccgtaatgcagaagaaga-3'
GAGGACGGCGCCCTGAAGGGCGAGATCAAGCAGAGGCTGAAGCTGAAGGACGGCGGCCACTACGACGCTG
AGGTCAAGACCACCTACAAGGCCAAGAAGCCCGTGCAGCTGCCCGGCGCCTACAACGTCAACATCAAGTT
GGACATCACCTCCCACAACGAGGACTACACCATCGTGGAACAGTACGAACGCGCCGAGGGCCGCCACTCC
ACCGGCGGCATGGACGAGCTGTACAAGTCCGGACTCAGATCTCGAGCTCAAGCTTCGAATTCAATGGCCG
AGGCAGGGGCTGGGCTGAGCGAGACCGTCACTGAGACAACGGTTACCGTGACAACCGAGCCCGAGAACCG
GAGCCTTACCATCAAACTTCGGAAACGGAAGCCAGAGAAAAAGGTAGAATGGACAAGTGACACTGTGGAC
AATGAACACATGGGCCGCCGCTCATCCAAATGCTGTTGTATCTACGAGAAACCTCGGGCCTTTGGCGAGA
GCTCCACGGAAAGTGATGAGGAGGAAGAAGAGGGCTGTGGTCATACACACTGTGTACGTGGCCACCGCAA
AGGACGGCGTCGTGCAACCCTAGGACCGACCCCCACCACCCCTCCCCAGCCTCCTGACCCTTCCCAGCCC
CCTCCAGGGCCAATGCAGCACTAAGGATCCACCGGATCTAGATAACTGATCATAATCAGCCATACCACAT
TTGTAGAGGTTTTACTTGCTTT
