>Addgene plasmid #61399 | pmCherry_C1 I3(resist) | addgene partial sequence | sequence record 102104 | SV40pA-R 5'-GAAATTTGTGATGCTATTGC-3'
TTGCATTCATTTTATGTTTCAGGTTCAGGGGGAGGTGTGGGAGGTTTTTTAAAGCAAGTAAAACCTCTAC
AAATGTGGTATGGCTGATTATGATCAGTTATCTAGATCCGGTGGATCCTTAGTGCTGCATTGGCCCTGGA
GGGGGCTGGGAAGGGTCAGGAGGCTGGGGAGGGGTGGTGGGGGTCGGTCCTAGGGTTGCACGACGCCGTC
CTTTGCGGTGGCCACGTACACAGTGTGTATGACCACAGCCCTCTTCTTCCTCCTCATCACTTTCCGTGGA
GCTCTCGCCAAAGGCCCGAGGTTTCTCGTAGATACAACAGCATTTGGATGAGCGGCGGCCCATGTGTTCA
TTGTCCACAGTGTCACTTGTCCATTCTACCTTTTTCTCTGGCTTCCGTTTCCGAAGTTTGATGGTAAGGC
TCCGGTTCTCGGGCTCGGTTGTCACGGTAACCGTTGTCTCAGTGACGGTCTCGCTCAGCCCAGCCCCTGC
CTCGGCCATTGAATTCGAAGCTTGAGCTCGAGATCTGAGTCCGGACTTGTACAGCTCGTCCATGCCGCCG
GTGGAGTGGCGGCCCTCGGCGCGTTCGTACTGTTCCACGATGGTGTAGTCCTCGTTGTGGGAGGTGATGT
CCAACTTGATGTTGACGTTGTAGGCGCCGGGCAGCTGCACGGGCTTCTTGGCCTTGTAGGTGGTCTTGAC
CTCAGCGTCGTAGT
